>Addgene plasmid #182505 | pNYCOMPS-C-Lic-His-FLAG | addgene full sequence | sequence record 361391 | Addgene NGS Result
GCCCTGACGGGCTTGTCTGCTCCCGGCATCCGCTTACAGACAAGCTGTGACCGTCTCCGGGAGCTGCATG
TGTCAGAGGTTTTCACCGTCATCACCGAAACGCGCGAGGCAGCTGCGGTAAAGCTCATCAGCGTGGTCGT
GAAGCGATTCACAGATGTCTGCCTGTTCATCCGCGTCCAGCTCGTTGAGTTTCTCCAGAAGCGTTAATGT
CTGGCTTCTGATAAAGCGGGCCATGTTAAGGGCGGTTTTTTCCTGTTTGGTCACTGATGCCTCCGTGTAA
GGGGGATTTCTGTTCATGGGGGTAATGATACCGATGAAACGAGAGAGGATGCTCACGATACGGGTTACTG
ATGATGAACATGCCCGGTTACTGGAACGTTGTGAGGGTAAACAACTGGCGGTATGGATGCGGCGGGACCA
GAGAAAAATCACTCAGGGTCAATGCCAGCGCTTCGTTAATACAGATGTAGGTGTTCCACAGGGTAGCCAG
CAGCATCCTGCGATGCAGATCCGGAACATAATGGTGCAGGGCGCTGACTTCCGCGTTTCCAGACTTTACG
AAACACGGAAACCGAAGACCATTCATGTTGTTGCTCAGGTCGCAGACGTTTTGCAGCAGCAGTCGCTTCA
CGTTCGCTCGCGTATCGGTGATTCATTCTGCTAACCAGTAAGGCAACCCCGCCAGCCTAGCCGGGTCCTC
AACGACAGGAGCACGATCATGCGCACCCGTGGGGCCGCCATGCCGGCGATAATGGCCTGCTTCTCGCCGA
AACGTTTGGTGGCGGGACCAGTGACGAAGGCTTGAGCGAGGGCGTGCAAGATTCCGAATACCGCAAGCGA
CAGGCCGATCATCGTCGCGCTCCAGCGAAAGCGGTCCTCGCCGAAAATGACCCAGAGCGCTGCCGGCACC
TGTCCTACGAGTTGCATGATAAAGAAGACAGTCATAAGTGCGGCGACGATAGTCATGCCCCGCGCCCACC
GGAAGGAGCTGACTGGGTTGAAGGCTCTCAAGGGCATCGGTCGAGATCCCGGTGCCTAATGAGTGAGCTA
ACTTACATTAATTGCGTTGCGCTCACTGCCCGCTTTCCAGTCGGGAAACCTGTCGTGCCAGCTGCATTAA
TGAATCGGCCAACGCGCGGGGAGAGGCGGTTTGCGTATTGGGCGCCAGGGTGGTTTTTCTTTTCACCAGT
GAGACGGGCAACAGCTGATTGCCCTTCACCGCCTGGCCCTGAGAGAGTTGCAGCAAGCGGTCCACGCTGG
TTTGCCCCAGCAGGCGAAAATCCTGTTTGATGGTGGTTAACGGCGGGATATAACATGAGCTGTCTTCGGT
ATCGTCGTATCCCACTACCGAGATGTCCGCACCAACGCGCAGCCCGGACTCGGTAATGGCGCGCATTGCG
CCCAGCGCCATCTGATCGTTGGCAACCAGCATCGCAGTGGGAACGATGCCCTCATTCAGCATTTGCATGG
TTTGTTGAAAACCGGACATGGCACTCCAGTCGCCTTCCCGTTCCGCTATCGGCTGAATTTGATTGCGAGT
GAGATATTTATGCCAGCCAGCCAGACGCAGACGCGCCGAGACAGAACTTAATGGGCCCGCTAACAGCGCG
ATTTGCTGGTGACCCAATGCGACCAGATGCTCCACGCCCAGTCGCGTACCGTCTTCATGGGAGAAAATAA
TACTGTTGATGGGTGTCTGGTCAGAGACATCAAGAAATAACGCCGGAACATTAGTGCAGGCAGCTTCCAC
AGCAATGGCATCCTGGTCATCCAGCGGATAGTTAATGATCAGCCCACTGACGCGTTGCGCGAGAAGATTG
TGCACCGCCGCTTTACAGGCTTCGACGCCGCTTCGTTCTACCATCGACACCACCACGCTGGCACCCAGTT
GATCGGCGCGAGATTTAATCGCCGCGACAATTTGCGACGGCGCGTGCAGGGCCAGACTGGAGGTGGCAAC
GCCAATCAGCAACGACTGTTTGCCCGCCAGTTGTTGTGCCACGCGGTTGGGAATGTAATTCAGCTCCGCC
ATCGCCGCTTCCACTTTTTCCCGCGTTTTCGCAGAAACGTGGCTGGCCTGGTTCACCACGCGGGAAACGG
TCTGATAAGAGACACCGGCATACTCTGCGACATCGTATAACGTTACTGGTTTCACATTCACCACCCTGAA
TTGACTCTCTTCCGGGCGCTATCATGCCATACCGCGAAAGGTTTTGCGCCATTCGATGGTGTCCGGGATC
TCGACGCTCTCCCTTATGCGACTCCTGCATTAGGAAGCAGCCCAGTAGTAGGTTGAGGCCGTTGAGCACC
GCCGCCGCAAGGAATGGTGCATGCAAGGAGATGGCGCCCAACAGTCCCCCGGCCACGGGGCCTGCCACCA
TACCCACGCCGAAACAAGCGCTCATGAGCCCGAAGTGGCGAGCCCGATCTTCCCCATCGGTGATGTCGGC
GATATAGGCGCCAGCAACCGCACCTGTGGCGCCGGTGATGCCGGCCACGATGCGTCCGGCGTAGAGGATC
GAGATCGATCTCGATCCCGCGAAATTAATACGACTCACTATAGGGGAATTGTGAGCGGATAACAATTCCC
CTCTAGACCTTAAGAAGGAGATATACTATGCAGGTCGTTCACTATTATTATATTTAGTGAAATGAGATAT
TATGATATTTTCTGAATTGTGATTAAAAAGGCAACTTTATGCCCATGCAACAGAAACTATAAAAAATACA
GAGAATGAAAAGAAACAGATAGATTTTTTAGTTCTTTAGGCCCGTAGTCTGCAAATCCTTTTATGATTTT
CTATCAAACAAAAGAGGAAAATAGACCAGTTGCAATCCAAACGAGAGTCTAATAGAATGAGGTCGAAAAG
TAAATCGCGCGGGTTTGTTACTGATAAAGCAGGCAAGACCTAAAATGTGTAAAGGGCAAAGTGTATACTT
TGGCGTCACCCCTTACATATTTTAGGTCTTTTTTTATTGTGCGTAACTAACTTGCCATCTTCAAACAGGA
GGGCTGGAAGAAGCAGACCGCTAACACAGTACATAAAAAAGGAGACATGAACGATGAACATCAAAAAGTT
TGCAAAACAAGCAACAGTATTAACCTTTACTACCGCACTGCTGGCAGGAGGCGCAACTCAAGCGTTTGCG
AAAGAAACGAACCAAAAGCCATATAAGGAAACATACGGCATTTCCCATATTACACGCCATGATATGCTGC
AAATCCCTGAACAGCAAAAAAATGAAAAATATAAAGTTCCTGAGTTCGATTCGTCCACAATTAAAAATAT
CTCTTCTGCAAAAGGCCTGGACGTTTGGGACAGCTGGCCATTACAAAACACTGACGGCACTGTCGCAAAC
TATCACGGCTACCACATCGTCTTTGCATTAGCCGGAGATCCTAAAAATGCGGATGACACATCGATTTACA
TGTTCTATCAAAAAGTCGGCGAAACTTCTATTGACAGCTGGAAAAACGCTGGCCGCGTCTTTAAAGACAG
CGACAAATTCGATGCAAATGATTCTATCCTAAAAGACCAAACACAAGAATGGTCAGGTTCAGCCACATTT
ACATCTGACGGAAAAATCCGTTTATTCTACACTGATTTCTCCGGTAAACATTACGGCAAACAAACACTGA
CAACTGCACAAGTTAACGTATCAGCATCAGACAGCTCTTTGAACATCAACGGTGTAGAGGATTATAAATC
AATCTTTGACGGTGACGGAAAAACGTATCAAAATGTACAGCAGTTCATCGATGAAGGCAACTACAGCTCA
GGCGACAACCATACGCTGAGAGATCCTCACTACGTAGAAGATAAAGGCCACAAATACTTAGTATTTGAAG
CAAACACTGGAACTGAAGATGGCTACCAAGGCGAAGAATCTTTATTTAACAAAGCATACTATGGCAAAAG
CACATCATTCTTCCGTCAAGAAAGTCAAAAACTTCTGCAAAGCGATAAAAAACGCACGGCTGAGTTAGCA
AACGGCGCTCTCGGTATGATTGAGCTAAACGATGATTACACACTGAAAAAAGTGATGAAACCGCTGATTG
CATCTAACACAGTAACAGATGAAATTGAACGCGCGAACGTCTTTAAAATGAACGGCAAATGGTACCTGTT
CACTGACTCCCGCGGATCAAAAATGACGATTGACGGCATTACGTCTAACGATATTTACATGCTTGGTTAT
GTTTCTAATTCTTTAACTGGCCCATACAAGCCGCTGAACAAAACTGGCCTTGTGTTAAAAATGGATCTTG
ATCCTAACGATGTAACCTTTACTTACTCACACTTCGCTGTACCTCAAGCGAAAGGAAACAATGTCGTGAT
TACAAGCTATATGACAAACAGAGGATTCTACGCAGACAAACAATCAACGTTTGCGCCTAGCTTCCTGCTG
AACATCAAAGGCAAGAAAACATCTGTTGTCAAAGACAGCATCCTTGAACAAGGACAATTAACAGTTAACA
AATAAAAACGCAAAAGAAAATTTTAGTAAGCCACCTGCGCCGAAAACCTCTATTTTCAGGGACATCATCA
CCATCACCATCACCACCATCACTAACTCGAGCACCACCACCACCACCACTGAGATCCGGCTGCTAACAAA
GCCCGAAAGGAAGCTGAGTTGGCTGCTGCCACCGCTGAGCAATAACTAGCATAACCCCTTGGGGCCTCTA
AACGGGTCTTGAGGGGTTTTTTGCTGAAAGGAGGAACTATATCCGGATTGGCGAATGGG
[124 nt withheld, positions 4750-4873]
C
[91 nt withheld, positions 4875-4965]
A
[49 nt withheld, positions 4967-5015]
CCTTTGACGTTGGAGTCCACGTTCTTT
[37 nt withheld, positions 5043-5079]
ACCCTATCTCGGTCTATTCTTTTGATTTATAAGGGATTTTGCCGATTTCGGCCTATTGGTTAAAAAATGA
GCTGATTTAACAAAAATTTAACGCGAATTTTAACAAAATATTAACGCTTACAATTTAGGTGGCACTTTTC
GGGGAAATGTGCGCGGAACCCCTATTTGTTTATTTTTCTAAATACATTCAAATATGTATCCGCTCATGAA
TTAATTCTTAGAAAAACTCATCGAGCATCAAATGAAACTGCAATTTATTCATATCAGGATTATCAATACC
ATATTTTTGAAAAAGCCGTTTCTGTAATGAAGGAGAAAACTCACCGAGGCAGTTCCATAGGATGGCAAGA
TCCTGGTATCGGTCTGCGATTCCGACTCGTCCAACATCAATACAACCTATTAATTTCCCCTCGTCAAAAA
TAAGGTTATCAAGTGAGAAATCACCATGAGTGACGACTGAATCCGGTGAGAATGGCAAAAGTTTATGCAT
TTCTTTCCAGACTTGTTCAACAGGCCAGCCATTACGCTCGTCATCAAAATCACTCGCATCAACCAAACCG
TTATTCATTCGTGATTGCGCCTGAGCGAGACGAAATACGCGATCGCTGTTAAAAGGACAATTACAAACAG
GAATCGAATGCAACCGGCGCAGGAACACTGCCAGCGCATCAACAATATTTTCACCTGAATCAGGATATTC
TTCTAATACCTGGAATGCTGTTTTCCCGGGGATCGCAGTGGTGAGTAACCATGCATCATCAGGAGTACGG
ATAAAATGCTTGATGGTCGGAAGAGGCATAAATTCCGTCAGCCAGTTTAGTCTGACCATCTCATCTGTAA
CATCATTGGCAACGCTACCTTTGCCATGTTTCAGAAACAACTCTGGCGCATCGGGCTTCCCATACAATCG
ATAGATTGTCGCACCTGATTGCCCGACATTATCGCGAGCCCATTTATACCCATATAAATCAGCATCCATG
TTGGAATTTAATCGCGGCCTAGAGCAAGACGTTTCCCGTTGAATATGGCTCATAACACCCCTTGTATTAC
TGTTTATGTAAGCAGACAGTTTTATTGTTCATGACCAAAATCCCTTAACGTGAGTTTTCGTTCCACTGAG
CGTCAGACCCCGTAGAAAAGATCAAAGGATCTTCTTGAGATCCTTTTTTTCTGCGCGTAATCTGCTGCTT
GCAAACAAAAAAACCACCGCTACCAGCGGTGGTTTGTTTGCCGGATCAAGAGCTACCAACTCTTTTTCCG
AAGGTAACTGGCTTCAGCAGAGCGCAGATACCAAATACTGTCCTTCTAGTGTAGCCGTAGTTAGGCCACC
ACTTCAAGAACTCTGTAGCACCGCCTACATACCTCGCTCTGCTAATCCTGTTACCAGTGGCTGCTGCCAG
TGGCGATAAGTCGTGTCTTACCGGGTTGGACTCAAGACGATAGTTACCGGATAAGGCGCAGCGGTCGGGC
TGAACGGGGGGTTCGTGCACACAGCCCAGCTTGGAGCGAACGACCTACACCGAACTGAGATACCTACAGC
GTGAGCTATGAGAAAGCGCCACGCTTCCCGAAGGGAGAAAGGCGGACAGGTATCCGGTAAGCGGCAGGGT
CGGAACAGGAGAGCGCACGAGGGAGCTTCCAGGGGGAAACGCCTGGTATCTTTATAGTCCTGTCGGGTTT
CGCCACCTCTGACTTGAGCGTCGATTTTTGTGATGCTCGTCAGGGGGGCGGAGCCTATGGAAAAACGCCA
GCAACGCGGCCTTTTTACGGTTCCTGGCCTTTTGCTGGCCTTTTGCTCACATGTTCTTTCCTGCGTTATC
CCCTGATTCTGTGGATAACCGTATTACCGCCTTTGAGTGAGCTGATACCGCTCGCCGCAGCCGAACGACC
GAGCGCAGCGAGTCAGTGAGCGAGGAAGCGGAAGAGCGCCTGATGCGGTATTTTCTCCTTACGCATCTGT
GCGGTATTTCACACCGCAATGGTGCACTCTCAGTACAATCTGCTCTGATGCCGCATAGTTAAGCCAGTAT
ACACTCCGCTATCGCTACGTGACTGGGTCATGGCTGCGCCCCGACACCCGCCAACACCCGCTGACGC
Features (pLannotate 1.2.2; 20 found; start..end, strand, type, name):
     73..264     -  CDS            rop: Rop protein, which maintains plasmids at low copy number; rop
    281..661     +  CDS            YPB1_ECOLX: Protein predicted: Swiss-Prot protein existence level 4. From Escherichia coli.
    733..1024    -  CDS            TcR (fragment): tetracycline efflux protein; tet; confers resistance to tetracycline
   1039..1060    -  protein_bind   CAP binding site: CAP binding activates transcription in the presence of cAMP. E. coli catabolite activator protein
   1073..2155    -  CDS            lacI: lac repressor; lacI; The lac repressor binds to the lac operator to inhibit transcription in E. coli. This inhibition can be relieved by adding lactose or isopropyl-β-D-thiogalactopyranoside (IPTG).
   2156..2233    -  promoter       lacI promoter: lacI
   2241..2520    -  CDS            TcR (fragment): tetracycline efflux protein; tet; confers resistance to tetracycline
   2546..2564    +  promoter       T7 promoter: promoter for bacteriophage T7 RNA polymerase
   2565..2589    +  protein_bind   lac operator: The lac repressor binds to the lac operator to inhibit transcription in E. coli. This inhibition can be relieved by adding lactose or isopropyl-β-D-thiogalactopyranoside (IPTG). lac repressor encoded by lacI
   2641..3063    +  promoter       sacB promoter: sacR; sacB promoter and control region
   3064..4485    +  CDS            SacB: secreted levansucrase that renders bacterial growth sensitive to sucrose; Bacillus subtilis sacB; negative selection marker
   4546..4565    +  CDS            7xHis (fragment): 6xHis affinity tag
   4582..4599    +  CDS            9xHis (fragment): 9xHis affinity tag
   4609..4658    +  CDS            SET1 (fragment): solubility-enhancement tag derived from T7 phage gene 10B
   4666..4713    +  terminator     T7 terminator: transcription terminator for bacteriophage T7 RNA polymerase
   4750..5178    +  rep_origin     f1 ori (sequence partly withheld): f1 bacteriophage origin of replication; arrow indicates direction of (+) strand synthesis
   5231..5288    +  promoter       AmpR promoter (fragment): bla
   5297..6112    -  CDS            KanR: aminoglycoside phosphotransferase; aph(3')-Ia; confers resistance to kanamycin in bacteria or G418 (Geneticin®) in eukaryotes
   6234..6822    +  rep_origin     ori: high-copy-number ColE1/pMB1/pBR322/pUC origin of replication
   7008..7147    -  misc_feature   bom: basis of mobility region from pBR322
