[The description below was written by a language model from this plasmid's Addgene catalogue record and pLannotate feature annotations shown in this document.]
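Description:
pNYCOMPS-C-Lic-His-FLAG is an empty bacterial expression backbone derived from pET24, designed for producing proteins in E. coli with a C-terminal tag. It is propagated under kanamycin selection (aph(3')-Ia KanR) and replicates from a ColE1/pBR322-type origin. The rop gene and bom region are also present, consistent with the low copy number given in the catalogue entry. An f1 origin is included, and the annotated short tetracycline-resistance fragments and partial AmpR promoter appear to be non-functional backbone remnants.

Expression is driven by a T7 promoter followed directly by a lac operator. A plasmid-borne lacI gene with its own promoter supplies the repressor, so transcription requires a host that provides T7 RNA polymerase and is induced with IPTG. A T7 terminator closes the unit. In the empty vector, the cloning position holds a Bacillus subtilis sacB cassette with its native promoter and control region. SacB levansucrase makes cells sensitive to sucrose, so it presumably acts as a counter-selectable stuffer that is displaced when a gene of interest is inserted by ligation-independent cloning, although the record does not spell this out.

Downstream of the stuffer, the catalogue describes a TEV protease site, a FLAG epitope and a 10xHis tag fused to the C terminus of the target. The feature table detects only the histidine stretches as fragments and does not annotate the TEV or FLAG elements. The short "SET1" hit before the terminator is probably ordinary pET backbone sequence. This arrangement supports affinity purification, FLAG detection and tag removal by TEV cleavage. The depositor's comments link the vector to high-throughput cloning and expression of integral membrane proteins in E. coli.
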