Addgene plasmid #182505: pNYCOMPS-C-Lic-His-FLAG
Purpose: (Empty Backbone) pET based vector for protein expression in E.coli for targets fused with C-terminal Flag and His
Depositing lab: Renato Bruni. Depositing organization: New York Structural Biology Center.
Backbone
  Vector backbone: pET24
  Backbone manufacturer: Novagen
  Vector type: Bacterial Expression
  Promoter: T7
  Tag / fusion protein: TEV-FLAG-10x His (C terminal on backbone)
Growth in bacteria
  Bacterial resistance: Kanamycin, 50 μg/mL
  Growth temperature: 37°C
  Growth strain: DH5alpha
  Copy number: Low Copy
Gene/Insert
  Cloning method: Ligation Independent Cloning
  Sequencing primers: 5′ T7 Forward; 3′ T7 Terminator
Terms and licenses: Academic/Nonprofit Terms; Industry Terms: Not Available to Industry
Depositor comments: Primers for LIC cloning: Upstream: add TTAAGAAGGAGATATACT to the 5’ end of gene of interest. Downstream: add TGAAAATAGAGGTTTTCGGC to the 3’ end of GOI. Detailed cloning method available in the paper Bruni R, Kloss B. High-throughput cloning and expression of integral membrane proteins in Escherichia coli. Curr Protoc Protein Sci. 2013 Nov 5;74:29.6.1-29.6.34.
How to cite: pNYCOMPS-C-Lic-His-FLAG was a gift from Renato Bruni (Addgene plasmid # 182505 ; http://n2t.net/addgene:182505 ; RRID:Addgene_182505)
